Addgene plasmid #232218: cwby0009
Purpose: GGA cloning his-mScarletI-AGGA-promoter-ccdb-TTCC-his
Depositing lab: David Baker. Depositing organization: University of Washington. Publication: Accelerating protein design by scaling experimental characterization. Qian J, Milles LF, Wicky BIM, Ragotte RJ, Motmaen A, Borst AJ, Skotheim R, Ols S, Coventry B, Li X, Kibler RD, Goreshnik I, Exposit M, Lore K, Stewart L, Baker D. Nat Commun. 2026 Aug 20;17(1):9945. doi: 10.1038/s41467-026-76740-9. PubMed 42754580.
Backbone
  Vector backbone: pET29
  Vector type: Bacterial Expression
Growth in bacteria
  Bacterial resistance: Kanamycin, 50 μg/mL
  Growth temperature: 37°C
  Growth strain: NEB Stable
  Copy number: Unknown
Gene/Insert
  Gene/Insert name: ccdb
  Species: Synthetic
  Promoter: T7
  Cloning method: Golden Gate
Terms and licenses: Academic/Nonprofit Terms; Industry Terms: Not Available to Industry
Depositor comments: Please visit https://doi.org/10.1101/2025.08.05.668824 for bioRxiv preprint.
How to cite: cwby0009 was a gift from David Baker (Addgene plasmid # 232218 ; http://n2t.net/addgene:232218 ; RRID:Addgene_232218)
