[The description below was written by a language model from this plasmid's Addgene catalogue record and pLannotate feature annotations shown in this document.]
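Description:
cwby0009 is a pET29-based bacterial expression plasmid (about 6.4 kb) designed as a Golden Gate assembly (GGA) entry vector for making fluorescently tagged fusion proteins in E. coli. It carries a kanamycin resistance gene (aph(3')-Ia) for selection and replicates from a ColE1/pMB1-type origin accompanied by the bom site and the rop gene, which moderates copy number. An f1 origin is also present, along with tetracycline-resistance gene fragments that appear to be non-functional pBR322-derived backbone remnants. A lacI gene with its own promoter supplies lac repressor.

The expression unit consists of a T7 promoter with an adjacent lac operator, the T7 gene 10 ribosome binding site, and a T7 terminator, giving IPTG-inducible transcription in hosts that supply T7 RNA polymerase. Downstream of the RBS lies the mScarlet-I coding sequence, a rapidly maturing monomeric red fluorescent protein. According to the depositor's summary it is preceded by a His tag, although the feature table does not annotate either His tag. After mScarlet-I comes a dropout cassette containing a ccdA fragment and the full ccdB toxin gene driven by its own promoter, flanked by the Golden Gate overhangs AGGA and TTCC, with a second His tag described beyond it. CcdB poisons DNA gyrase, so in sensitive strains any plasmid retaining the cassette is counter-selected. Replacing it with a synthetic gene through Golden Gate assembly yields an in-frame mScarlet-I fusion and enriches for correct clones. The Type IIS enzyme used is not stated in the record. The associated publication concerns scaling up experimental characterization of designed proteins, which fits use of this vector for high-throughput cloning and expression of such designs.
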