Features (pLannotate 1.2.2; 20 found; start..end, strand, type, name):
    286..304     +  promoter       T7 promoter: promoter for bacteriophage T7 RNA polymerase
    305..329     +  protein_bind   lac operator: The lac repressor binds to the lac operator to inhibit transcription in E. coli. This inhibition can be relieved by adding lactose or isopropyl-β-D-thiogalactopyranoside (IPTG). lac repressor encoded by lacI
    344..366     +  RBS            RBS: efficient ribosome binding site from bacteriophage T7 gene 10 (Olins and Rangwala, 1989)
    401..1093    +  CDS            mScarlet-I: mScarlet-I is a basic (constitutively fluorescent) red fluorescent protein published in 2016, derived from synthetic construct. It is reported to be a rapidly-maturing monomer with moderate acid sensitivity.
   1127..1198    +  CDS            ccdA (fragment): CCDA_ECO57 - Also known as H, letA. Experimental evidence at protein level: Swiss-Prot protein existence level 1. Antitoxin component of a type II toxin-antitoxin (TA) system which inhibits the post-segregational killing (PSK) of plasmid-free cells, also referred to as a plasmid addiction system. Binds to and blocks the activity of CcdB; will also remove bound CcdB protein from the CcdB-GyrA complex by forming a CcdA-CcdB complex, a process termed rejuvenation. Functions as a transcriptional corepressor for the ccdAB operon, repression also requires CcdB (By similarity). From Escherichia coli
   1232..1534    +  CDS            ccdB: CCDB_ECOLI - Also known as G, letB, letD. Experimental evidence at protein level: Swiss-Prot protein existence level 1. Toxic component of a type II toxin-antitoxin (TA) system, functioning in plasmid maintainence. Responsible for the post- segregational killing (PSK) of plasmid-free cells, also referred to as a plasmid addiction system. Half-life of over 2 hours. Cell killing by CcdB is accompanied by filamentation, defects in chromosome and plasmid segregation, defects in cell division, formation of anucleate cells, decreased DNA synthesis and plasmid loss. Interferes with the activity of DN
   1563..1612    +  CDS            SET1 (fragment): solubility-enhancement tag derived from T7 phage gene 10B
   1620..1667    +  terminator     T7 terminator: transcription terminator for bacteriophage T7 RNA polymerase
   1704..2132    +  rep_origin     f1 ori (sequence partly withheld): f1 bacteriophage origin of replication; arrow indicates direction of (+) strand synthesis
   2185..2242    +  promoter       AmpR promoter (fragment): bla
   2251..3066    -  CDS            KanR: aminoglycoside phosphotransferase; aph(3')-Ia; confers resistance to kanamycin in bacteria or G418 (Geneticin®) in eukaryotes
   3188..3776    +  rep_origin     ori: high-copy-number ColE1/pMB1/pBR322/pUC origin of replication
   3962..4101    -  misc_feature   bom: basis of mobility region from pBR322
   4203..4394    -  CDS            rop: Rop protein, which maintains plasmids at low copy number; rop
   4411..4791    +  CDS            YPB1_ECOLX: Protein predicted: Swiss-Prot protein existence level 4. From Escherichia coli.
   4863..5154    -  CDS            TcR (fragment): tetracycline efflux protein; tet; confers resistance to tetracycline
   5169..5190    -  protein_bind   CAP binding site: CAP binding activates transcription in the presence of cAMP. E. coli catabolite activator protein
   5203..6285    -  CDS            lacI: lac repressor; lacI; The lac repressor binds to the lac operator to inhibit transcription in E. coli. This inhibition can be relieved by adding lactose or isopropyl-β-D-thiogalactopyranoside (IPTG).
   6286..6363    -  promoter       lacI promoter: lacI
   6371..260     -  CDS            TcR (fragment) (across the origin): tetracycline efflux protein; tet; confers resistance to tetracycline
>Addgene plasmid #232218 | cwby0009 | addgene full sequence | sequence record 491744 | Addgene NGS Result
ACTCCTGCATTAGGAAGCAGCCCAGTAGTAGGTTGAGGCCGTTGAGCACCGCCGCCGCAAGGAATGGTGC
ATGCAAGGAGATGGCGCCCAACAGTCCCCCGGCCACGGGGCCTGCCACCATACCCACGCCGAAACAAGCG
CTCATGAGCCCGAAGTGGCGAGCCCGATCTTCCCCATCGGTGATGTCGGCGATATAGGCGCCAGCAACCG
CACCTGTGGCGCCGGTGATGCCGGCCACGATGCGTCCGGCGTAGAGGATCGAGATCGATCTCGATCCCGC
GAAATTAATACGACTCACTATAGGGGAATTGTGAGCGGATAACAATTCCCCTCTAGAAATAATTTTGTTT
AACTTTAAGAAGGAGATATACATATGAGCCATCATCATCACCATCATGGCGTGAGCAAAGGCGAAGCGGT
GATTAAAGAATTTATGCGCTTTAAAGTGCATATGGAAGGCAGCATGAACGGCCATGAATTTGAAATTGAA
GGCGAAGGTGAAGGTCGCCCGTATGAAGGCACCCAGACCGCGAAACTGAAAGTGACCAAAGGCGGCCCGC
TGCCGTTTAGCTGGGATATTCTGAGCCCGCAGTTTATGTATGGCAGCCGCGCGTTTATTAAACATCCGGC
GGATATTCCGGATTATTATAAACAGAGCTTTCCGGAAGGTTTTAAATGGGAACGCGTGATGAACTTTGAA
GATGGCGGCGCGGTGACCGTGACCCAGGATACCAGCCTGGAAGATGGCACCCTGATTTATAAAGTGAAAC
TGCGCGGCACCAACTTTCCGCCGGATGGCCCGGTGATGCAGAAGAAAACCATGGGCTGGGAAGCGAGCAC
CGAACGCCTGTATCCGGAAGATGGTGTGCTGAAAGGTGATATTAAAATGGCGCTGCGCCTGAAAGATGGC
GGTCGCTATCTGGCGGATTTTAAAACCACCTATAAAGCGAAGAAACCGGTGCAGATGCCGGGCGCGTATA
ACGTGGATCGCAAACTGGATATCACCAGCCATAACGAAGATTATACCGTGGTGGAACAGTATGAACGCAG
CGAAGGCCGCCATAGCACCGGCGGCATGGATGAACTGTATAAAGGTGGCAGCGGCAGCGGTGGCTCAGGA
GGAGACCGAAAGCGTATTACAGTGACAGTTGACAGCGACAGCTATCAGTTGCTCAAGGCATATATGATGT
CAATATCTCCGGTCTGGTATGCACAACCAAGAATGAAGCCCATGCAGTTTAAGGTTTACACCTATAAAAG
AGAGAGCCGTTATCGTCTGTTTGTGGATGTACAGAGTGATATTATTGACACGCCCGGGCGACGGATGGTG
ATCCCCCTGGCCAGTGCACGTCTGCTGTCAGATAAAGTCTCCCGTGAACTTTACCCGGTGGTGCATATCG
GGGATGAAAGCTGGCGCATGATGACCACCGATATGGCCAGTGTGCCGGTTTCCGTTATCGGGGAAGAAGT
GGCTGATCTCAGCCACCGCGAAAATGACATCAAAAACGCCATTAACCTGATGTTCTGGGGAATATGAACG
GTCTCGTTCCTAATGAGATCCGGCTGCTAACAAAGCCCGAAAGGAAGCTGAGTTGGCTGCTGCCACCGCT
GAGCAATAACTAGCATAACCCCTTGGGGCCTCTAAACGGGTCTTGAGGGGTTTTTTGCTGAAAGGAGGAA
CTATATCCGGATTGGCGAATGGG
[124 nt withheld, positions 1704-1827]
C
[91 nt withheld, positions 1829-1919]
A
[49 nt withheld, positions 1921-1969]
CCTTTGACGTTGGAGTCCACGTTCTTT
[37 nt withheld, positions 1997-2033]
ACCCTATCTCGGTCTATTCTTTTGATTTATAAGGGATTTTGCCGATTTCGGCCTATTGGTTAAAAAATGA
GCTGATTTAACAAAAATTTAACGCGAATTTTAACAAAATATTAACGCTTACAATTTAGGTGGCACTTTTC
GGGGAAATGTGCGCGGAACCCCTATTTGTTTATTTTTCTAAATACATTCAAATATGTATCCGCTCATGAA
TTAATTCTTAGAAAAACTCATCGAGCATCAAATGAAACTGCAATTTATTCATATCAGGATTATCAATACC
ATATTTTTGAAAAAGCCGTTTCTGTAATGAAGGAGAAAACTCACCGAGGCAGTTCCATAGGATGGCAAGA
TCCTGGTATCGGTCTGCGATTCCGACTCGTCCAACATCAATACAACCTATTAATTTCCCCTCGTCAAAAA
TAAGGTTATCAAGTGAGAAATCACCATGAGTGACGACTGAATCCGGTGAGAATGGCAAAAGTTTATGCAT
TTCTTTCCAGACTTGTTCAACAGGCCAGCCATTACGCTCGTCATCAAAATCACTCGCATCAACCAAACCG
TTATTCATTCGTGATTGCGCCTGAGCGAGACGAAATACGCGATCGCTGTTAAAAGGACAATTACAAACAG
GAATCGAATGCAACCGGCGCAGGAACACTGCCAGCGCATCAACAATATTTTCACCTGAATCAGGATATTC
TTCTAATACCTGGAATGCTGTTTTCCCGGGGATCGCAGTGGTGAGTAACCATGCATCATCAGGAGTACGG
ATAAAATGCTTGATGGTCGGAAGAGGCATAAATTCCGTCAGCCAGTTTAGTCTGACCATCTCATCTGTAA
CATCATTGGCAACGCTACCTTTGCCATGTTTCAGAAACAACTCTGGCGCATCGGGCTTCCCATACAATCG
ATAGATTGTCGCACCTGATTGCCCGACATTATCGCGAGCCCATTTATACCCATATAAATCAGCATCCATG
TTGGAATTTAATCGCGGCCTAGAGCAAGACGTTTCCCGTTGAATATGGCTCATAACACCCCTTGTATTAC
TGTTTATGTAAGCAGACAGTTTTATTGTTCATGACCAAAATCCCTTAACGTGAGTTTTCGTTCCACTGAG
CGTCAGACCCCGTAGAAAAGATCAAAGGATCTTCTTGAGATCCTTTTTTTCTGCGCGTAATCTGCTGCTT
GCAAACAAAAAAACCACCGCTACCAGCGGTGGTTTGTTTGCCGGATCAAGAGCTACCAACTCTTTTTCCG
AAGGTAACTGGCTTCAGCAGAGCGCAGATACCAAATACTGTCCTTCTAGTGTAGCCGTAGTTAGGCCACC
ACTTCAAGAACTCTGTAGCACCGCCTACATACCTCGCTCTGCTAATCCTGTTACCAGTGGCTGCTGCCAG
TGGCGATAAGTCGTGTCTTACCGGGTTGGACTCAAGACGATAGTTACCGGATAAGGCGCAGCGGTCGGGC
TGAACGGGGGGTTCGTGCACACAGCCCAGCTTGGAGCGAACGACCTACACCGAACTGAGATACCTACAGC
GTGAGCTATGAGAAAGCGCCACGCTTCCCGAAGGGAGAAAGGCGGACAGGTATCCGGTAAGCGGCAGGGT
CGGAACAGGAGAGCGCACGAGGGAGCTTCCAGGGGGAAACGCCTGGTATCTTTATAGTCCTGTCGGGTTT
CGCCACCTCTGACTTGAGCGTCGATTTTTGTGATGCTCGTCAGGGGGGCGGAGCCTATGGAAAAACGCCA
GCAACGCGGCCTTTTTACGGTTCCTGGCCTTTTGCTGGCCTTTTGCTCACATGTTCTTTCCTGCGTTATC
CCCTGATTCTGTGGATAACCGTATTACCGCCTTTGAGTGAGCTGATACCGCTCGCCGCAGCCGAACGACC
GAGCGCAGCGAGTCAGTGAGCGAGGAAGCGGAAGAGCGCCTGATGCGGTATTTTCTCCTTACGCATCTGT
GCGGTATTTCACACCGCAATGGTGCACTCTCAGTACAATCTGCTCTGATGCCGCATAGTTAAGCCAGTAT
ACACTCCGCTATCGCTACGTGACTGGGTCATGGCTGCGCCCCGACACCCGCCAACACCCGCTGACGCGCC
CTGACGGGCTTGTCTGCTCCCGGCATCCGCTTACAGACAAGCTGTGACCGTCTCCGGGAGCTGCATGTGT
CAGAGGTTTTCACCGTCATCACCGAAACGCGCGAGGCAGCTGCGGTAAAGCTCATCAGCGTGGTCGTGAA
GCGATTCACAGATGTCTGCCTGTTCATCCGCGTCCAGCTCGTTGAGTTTCTCCAGAAGCGTTAATGTCTG
GCTTCTGATAAAGCGGGCCATGTTAAGGGCGGTTTTTTCCTGTTTGGTCACTGATGCCTCCGTGTAAGGG
GGATTTCTGTTCATGGGGGTAATGATACCGATGAAACGAGAGAGGATGCTCACGATACGGGTTACTGATG
ATGAACATGCCCGGTTACTGGAACGTTGTGAGGGTAAACAACTGGCGGTATGGATGCGGCGGGACCAGAG
AAAAATCACTCAGGGTCAATGCCAGCGCTTCGTTAATACAGATGTAGGTGTTCCACAGGGTAGCCAGCAG
CATCCTGCGATGCAGATCCGGAACATAATGGTGCAGGGCGCTGACTTCCGCGTTTCCAGACTTTACGAAA
CACGGAAACCGAAGACCATTCATGTTGTTGCTCAGGTCGCAGACGTTTTGCAGCAGCAGTCGCTTCACGT
TCGCTCGCGTATCGGTGATTCATTCTGCTAACCAGTAAGGCAACCCCGCCAGCCTAGCCGGGTCCTCAAC
GACAGGAGCACGATCATGCGCACCCGTGGGGCCGCCATGCCGGCGATAATGGCCTGCTTCTCGCCGAAAC
GTTTGGTGGCGGGACCAGTGACGAAGGCTTGAGCGAGGGCGTGCAAGATTCCGAATACCGCAAGCGACAG
GCCGATCATCGTCGCGCTCCAGCGAAAGCGGTCCTCGCCGAAAATGACCCAGAGCGCTGCCGGCACCTGT
CCTACGAGTTGCATGATAAAGAAGACAGTCATAAGTGCGGCGACGATAGTCATGCCCCGCGCCCACCGGA
AGGAGCTGACTGGGTTGAAGGCTCTCAAGGGCATCGGTCGAGATCCCGGTGCCTAATGAGTGAGCTAACT
TACATTAATTGCGTTGCGCTCACTGCCCGCTTTCCAGTCGGGAAACCTGTCGTGCCAGCTGCATTAATGA
ATCGGCCAACGCGCGGGGAGAGGCGGTTTGCGTATTGGGCGCCAGGGTGGTTTTTCTTTTCACCAGTGAG
ACGGGCAACAGCTGATTGCCCTTCACCGCCTGGCCCTGAGAGAGTTGCAGCAAGCGGTCCACGCTGGTTT
GCCCCAGCAGGCGAAAATCCTGTTTGATGGTGGTTAACGGCGGGATATAACATGAGCTGTCTTCGGTATC
GTCGTATCCCACTACCGAGATGTCCGCACCAACGCGCAGCCCGGACTCGGTAATGGCGCGCATTGCGCCC
AGCGCCATCTGATCGTTGGCAACCAGCATCGCAGTGGGAACGATGCCCTCATTCAGCATTTGCATGGTTT
GTTGAAAACCGGACATGGCACTCCAGTCGCCTTCCCGTTCCGCTATCGGCTGAATTTGATTGCGAGTGAG
ATATTTATGCCAGCCAGCCAGACGCAGACGCGCCGAGACAGAACTTAATGGGCCCGCTAACAGCGCGATT
TGCTGGTGACCCAATGCGACCAGATGCTCCACGCCCAGTCGCGTACCGTCTTCATGGGAGAAAATAATAC
TGTTGATGGGTGTCTGGTCAGAGACATCAAGAAATAACGCCGGAACATTAGTGCAGGCAGCTTCCACAGC
AATGGCATCCTGGTCATCCAGCGGATAGTTAATGATCAGCCCACTGACGCGTTGCGCGAGAAGATTGTGC
ACCGCCGCTTTACAGGCTTCGACGCCGCTTCGTTCTACCATCGACACCACCACGCTGGCACCCAGTTGAT
CGGCGCGAGATTTAATCGCCGCGACAATTTGCGACGGCGCGTGCAGGGCCAGACTGGAGGTGGCAACGCC
AATCAGCAACGACTGTTTGCCCGCCAGTTGTTGTGCCACGCGGTTGGGAATGTAATTCAGCTCCGCCATC
GCCGCTTCCACTTTTTCCCGCGTTTTCGCAGAAACGTGGCTGGCCTGGTTCACCACGCGGGAAACGGTCT
GATAAGAGACACCGGCATACTCTGCGACATCGTATAACGTTACTGGTTTCACATTCACCACCCTGAATTG
ACTCTCTTCCGGGCGCTATCATGCCATACCGCGAAAGGTTTTGCGCCATTCGATGGTGTCCGGGATCTCG
ACGCTCTCCCTTATGCG
